Addgene plasmid #164690: pCK-Drosha(UniProt)-FLAG
Purpose: Express Drosha-FLAG in mammalian cells
Depositing lab: David Bartel. Depositing organization: Whitehead Institute for Biomedical Research. Publication: MicroRNA Clustering Assists Processing of Suboptimal MicroRNA Hairpins through the Action of the ERH Protein. Fang W, Bartel DP. Mol Cell. 2020 Apr 16;78(2):289-302.e6. doi: 10.1016/j.molcel.2020.01.026. PubMed 32302541.
Backbone
  Vector backbone: unknown
  Backbone manufacturer: N/A
  Vector type: Mammalian Expression
Growth in bacteria
  Bacterial resistance: Kanamycin, 50 μg/mL
  Growth temperature: 37°C
  Growth strain: DH5alpha
  Copy number: Unknown
Gene/Insert
  Gene/Insert name: Drosha
  Species: H. sapiens (human)
  Entrez Gene: DROSHA (a.k.a. ETOHI2, HSA242976, RANSE3L, RN3, RNASE3L, RNASEN)
  Promoter: CMV
  Tag / fusion protein: FLAG (C terminal on insert)
  Cloning method: Unknown
  Sequencing primers: 5′ CMV-F
Terms and licenses: Academic/Nonprofit Terms; Industry Terms: Not Available to Industry
Depositor comments: Derived from pCK-Drosha-FLAG published in Han, J., Lee, Y., Yeom, K.H., Kim, Y.K., Jin, H., and Kim, V.N. (2004). The Drosha-DGCR8 complex in primary microRNA processing. Genes Dev 18, 3016-3027. Substitutions made: P30S, V135A, G200S, L321S
How to cite: pCK-Drosha(UniProt)-FLAG was a gift from David Bartel (Addgene plasmid # 164690 ; http://n2t.net/addgene:164690 ; RRID:Addgene_164690)
