[The description below was written by a language model from this plasmid's Addgene catalogue record and pLannotate feature annotations shown in this document.]
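Description:
pCK-Drosha(UniProt)-FLAG is a mammalian expression plasmid of about 8 kb that produces human DROSHA carrying a C-terminal FLAG epitope. The catalogue lists the backbone as unknown, although the name and depositor comments indicate a pCK-type vector. In bacteria it replicates from a high-copy ColE1/pUC-type origin and is selected with kanamycin through the Tn5-derived aminoglycoside phosphotransferase gene (NeoR/KanR). A short fragment of the Tn5 transposase reading frame lies just upstream of that gene, probably a remnant of the original resistance cassette. No eukaryotic promoter is annotated in front of the marker, so the record does not support its use for G418 selection in mammalian cells.

The expression cassette lies on the reverse strand of the sequenced record. It consists of the human cytomegalovirus immediate-early enhancer and promoter, followed by CMV intron A, which is commonly included to boost transcript processing and expression. Next come the DROSHA coding sequence (spanning the numbering origin), the tag and a bovine growth hormone polyadenylation signal. The tag is annotated as a 24-nt fragment of 3xFLAG, which corresponds to a single FLAG epitope, in agreement with the catalogue entry.

DROSHA is the RNase III enzyme of the Microprocessor complex that cleaves primary microRNA transcripts to release precursor hairpins. According to the depositor, this plasmid derives from an earlier pCK-Drosha-FLAG construct, with four substitutions (P30S, V135A, G200S, L321S). The "UniProt" label suggests these bring the protein into line with the UniProt reference sequence. It is intended for expressing tagged Drosha in mammalian cells. The FLAG tag would allow detection or affinity purification of the protein, which fits the associated study of microRNA hairpin processing.
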