Features (pLannotate 1.2.2; 9 found; start..end, strand, type, name):
   1311..2136    -  intron         CMV intron A: human cytomegalovirus intron A (Chapman et al., 1991)
   2275..2474    -  promoter       CMV promoter: human cytomegalovirus (CMV) immediate early promoter
   2476..2855    -  enhancer       CMV enhancer: human cytomegalovirus immediate early enhancer
   2922..3510    -  rep_origin     ori: high-copy-number ColE1/pMB1/pBR322/pUC origin of replication
   3621..3890    +  CDS            tnpA (fragment): TN5P_ECOLX - Also known as tnp. Experimental evidence at protein level: Swiss-Prot protein existence level 1. Mediates transposition of transposon Tn5 by a 'cut and paste' mechanism. First, the monomeric transposase binds the 19 bp inverted DNA repeats flanking the transposon. Then, dimerization of the DNA- bound transposase creates a synaptic DNA complex. After nicking of the first DNA strand, excision of the transposon proceeds through a series of intermediates. The transposase then mediates the insertion of the transposon at a new site by strand transfer. The activity of the wild- type tran
   3922..4716    +  CDS            NeoR/KanR: aminoglycoside phosphotransferase from Tn5; aph(3')-II (or nptII); confers resistance to neomycin, kanamycin, and G418 (Geneticin®)
   4725..4932    -  polyA_signal   bGH poly(A) signal: bovine growth hormone polyadenylation signal
   5011..5034    -  CDS            3xFLAG (fragment): three tandem FLAG® epitope tags
   5035..1197    -  CDS            DROSHA (across the origin): RNC_HUMAN - Also known as RN3, RNASE3L, RNASEN. Experimental evidence at protein level: Swiss-Prot protein existence level 1. Ribonuclease III double-stranded (ds) RNA-specific endoribonuclease that is involved in the initial step of microRNA (miRNA) biogenesis. Component of the microprocessor complex that is required to process primary miRNA transcripts (pri-miRNAs) to release precursor miRNA (pre-miRNA) in the nucleus. Within the microprocessor complex, DROSHA cleaves the 3' and 5' strands of a stem-loop in pri- miRNAs (processing center 11 bp from the dsRNA-ssRNA junction) to release hairpi
>Addgene plasmid #164690 | pCK-Drosha(UniProt)-FLAG | addgene full sequence | sequence record 328517 | Addgene NGS Result
CTTGTCAGGCATGGTCTCCTCGGGCTCTTTTTCCTTGATTGAGGTATAGTTCTTGTCTTTGCCAGAACTC
TGGTTGTCACTCCAACGGTCTTTTTCTTCCTCCCAACGAGCTCTCTTCTTCTCCCTACTTGGGGAGCGAT
GATTCACAATCTCCAGGGGTGGGGCCCAAGAATCTGTATTTTTAATAATCTCCCCAGGTAATTCTGGTGT
GCATCCAGCAGGTTCAGGAACAACCGATAAACCGTAACTCCTTCCAGATCTCTTATACTCTTTTTTGTAG
GACCTTTCCAGAGATGGTGATCTTCGGTTGTCTCGATGCCTGTGTCTCTCCCGTTCTCGCTCTCTGCTCC
GTTCGTAGCTGCGGTGGCGAGATGGTGTTCTCCCTCGGTCATAATCAGATCTGTACCGGCTGTCTTGTCT
TCTCCTGTCGGGACTGCGGCCTCGCTCCCGCCGATCCAGGGACCGATGCCTCTCACCTCGCCCATGACTG
TGATCTCGGTGCCTGTGGTCATCATAGTGTTTCAGCCTTTCTGGGGACCTTCTCTCACTGGGAGCCTTTG
GGAGTGGGTATGGAGGGAGATGTCTGAAATGAGGACTACTGCTGTTATTAGCACTGGGCAGGAAAGAACT
AGGGTTGTTCTGGAAACTATTAAAACTGGGAGGTGGGAAGTTGTGGTGAGAATAGCCCGGAGGGTACTGA
TAATTAACCTGCTGCGGCATGACTGGAGGGGGCGGGGGATGAGGCATGGAGGGAGGGGGCATCATGAAGG
GGAAAGTGCCTTGTCCAGGAGGTGCCCCAGGGACTGGGGGGTTATTAGGACAAGGCATTGGTGGTGGCAT
GGGAGGAAAACAAGGAGGAACTGGGAAGGGGTGCCTCATCTGGTGGTTGGGGAAAGGCGGCCTGATTGGG
CAGGGGGGAAGAGGGCCTTGCGCTGACGGAGGCATGGGTGGGGGGAAGGGTACAAAGTCTGGTCGTGGAG
GGAGAAAATTGGGGGCTGGAGAGTTTGAGAAAGTGGTGGAAGGGGCACTTGGAGGTTCATATTGATATTG
CACAGGAGGCTGCTGAGGGTGAAGCAGCCTCAGATTTTGGGGCCTAAAGGATGGTGCTGAGGGTCTGGCT
CCATGTCCTCCTCGTCCTCGGGGACACCCTCGTCCCGGGTGGAACGACATTCTGTGACATGTGTTTCCCT
GCATCATGGTACCTCGAATCGAATTCCCGCGGCCGCCACTGTGCTGGATATCTGCAGAATTCCACCACAC
TGGACTAGTGGATCCGAGCTCGGTACCAAGCTTCGTGTCAAGGACGGTGACTGCAGAAAAGACCCATGGA
AAGGAACAGTCTGTTAGTCTGTCAGCTATTATGTCTGGTGGCGCGCGCGGCAGCAACGAGTACTGCTCAG
ACTACACTGCCCTCCACCGTTAACAGCACCGCAACGGGAGTTACCTCTGACTCTTATCAGAATACAACAA
CTCAGCTGCCTGCATCTTCTTCTGCCGCTGCCTTAAGTCTTCCATCTGCGTCAGCGGTGCGAGCCCAATC
TCCGAGCTCATTTTCAGACACATACCCTACCGCCACGGCCTTGTGCGGCACACTGGTGGTGGTGGGCATT
GTGCTGTGCCTAAGTCTGGCCTCCACTGTTAGGAGCAAGGAGCTGCCGAGCGACCATGAGCCGCTGGAGG
CATGGGACCAGGGCTCGGATGTGGAAGCTCCGCCGCTACCGGAGAAGAGCCCATGTCCGGAACACGTACC
CGAGATTCGCGTGGAGATCCCACGCTATGTTTAATAAAAACTGCGGGCACGGGGGACGGCGTTGTTGTAT
ATGTGAATTTGTAAATAATAAATGGGACCCCATCCTGTAAAAATACAGAGTCCGTGTCAGTCTCTGAAGG
ACAGAGTATTGGCATATAGCCAATAGAGATAGTTGTGGCAAAGAGCCATGTTATGGATTAGTAATGGAAA
GTATCGTCACCAATAGGGGAGTGGTCAATAATGGTCAATAACCCACACCTATAGGCTAAGCTATACCATC
ACCTATAGCATAAGGAAGCGGGGGTGTATAGGCCCCAAGCCAAAAACAGTATAGCATGCATAAGAGCCAA
AGGGGTGTGCCTATAGAGTCTATAGGCGGTACTTACGTCACTCTTGGCACGGGGAATCCGCGTTCCAATG
CACCGTTCCCGGCCGCGGAGGCTGGATCGGTCCCGGTGTCTTCTATGGAGGTCAAAACAGCGTGGATGGC
GTCTCCAGGCGATCTGACGGTTCACTAAACGAGCTCTGCTTATATAGACCTCCCACCGTACACGCCTACC
GCCCATTTGCGTCAACGGGGCGGGGTTATTACGACATTTTGGAAAGTCCCGTTGATTTTGGTGCCAAAAC
AAACTCCCATTGACGTCAATGGGGTGGAGACTTGGAAATCCCCGTGAGTCAAACCGCTATCCACGCCCAT
TGGTGTACTGCCAAAACCGCATCACCATGGTAATAGCGATGACTAATACGTAGATGTACTGCCAAGTAGG
AAAGTCCCGTAAGGTCATGTACTGGGCATAATGCCAGGCGGGCCATTTACCGTCATTGACGTCAATAGGG
GGCGGACTTGGCATATGATACACTTGATGTACTGCCAAGTGGGCAGTTTACCGTAAATACTCCACCCATT
GACGTCAATGGAAAGTCCCTATTGGCGTTACTATGGGAACATACGTCATTATTGACGTCAATGGGCGGGG
GTCGTTGGGCGGTCAGCCAGGCGGGCCATTTACCGTAAGTTATGTAACGCGGAACTCCATATATGGGCTA
TGAACTAATGACCCCGTAATTGATTACTATTAATAACTAGTCAATAATCAATGTCAACGCGCATGTGAGC
AAAAGGCCAGCAAAAGGCCAGGAACCGTAAAAAGGCCGCGTTGCTGGCGTTTTTCCATAGGCTCCGCCCC
CCTGACGAGCATCACAAAAATCGACGCTCAAGTCAGAGGTGGCGAAACCCGACAGGACTATAAAGATACC
AGGCGTTTCCCCCTGGAAGCTCCCTCGTGCGCTCTCCTGTTCCGACCCTGCCGCTTACCGGATACCTGTC
CGCCTTTCTCCCTTCGGGAAGCGTGGCGCTTTCTCATAGCTCACGCTGTAGGTATCTCAGTTCGGTGTAG
GTCGTTCGCTCCAAGCTGGGCTGTGTGCACGAACCCCCCGTTCAGCCCGACCGCTGTGCCTTATCCGGTA
ACTATCGTCTTGAGTCCAACCCGGTAAGACACGACTTATCGCCACTGGCAGCAGCCACTGGTAACAGGAT
TAGCAGAGCGAGGTATGTAGGCGGTGCTACAGAGTTCTTGAAGTGGTGGCCTAACTACGGCTACACTAGA
AGAACAGTATTTGGTATCTGCGCTCTGCTGAAGCCAGTTACCTTCGGAAAAAGAGTTGGTAGCTCTTGAT
CCGGCAAACAAACCACCGCTGGTAGCGGTGGTTTTTTTGTTTGCAAGCAGCAGATTACGCGCAGAAAAAA
AGGATCTCAAGAAGATCCTTTGATCTTTTCTACGGGGTCTGACGCTCAGTGGAACGAAAACTCACGTTAA
GGGATTTTGGTCATGAGATTATCAAAAAGGATCTTCACCTAGATCCTTTTCACGTAGAAAGCCAGTCCGC
AGAAACGGTGCTGACCCCGGATGAATGTCAGCTACTGGGCTATCTGGACAAGGGAAAACGCAAGCGCAAA
GAGAAAGCAGGTAGCTTGCAGTGGGCTTACATGGCGATAGCTAGACTGGGCGGTTTTATGGACAGCAAGC
GAACCGGAATTGCCAGCTGGGGCGCCCTCTGGTAAGGTTGGGAAGCCCTGCAAAGTAAACTGGATGGCTT
TCTTGCCGCCAAGGATCTGATGGCGCAGGGGATCAAGATCTGATCAAGAGACAGGATGAGGATCGTTTCG
CATGATTGAACAAGATGGATTGCACGCAGGTTCTCCGGCCGCTTGGGTGGAGAGGCTATTCGGCTATGAC
TGGGCACAACAGACAATCGGCTGCTCTGATGCCGCCGTGTTCCGGCTGTCAGCGCAGGGGCGCCCGGTTC
TTTTTGTCAAGACCGACCTGTCCGGTGCCCTGAATGAACTGCAAGACGAGGCAGCGCGGCTATCGTGGCT
GGCCACGACGGGCGTTCCTTGCGCAGCTGTGCTCGACGTTGTCACTGAAGCGGGAAGGGACTGGCTGCTA
TTGGGCGAAGTGCCGGGGCAGGATCTCCTGTCATCTCACCTTGCTCCTGCCGAGAAAGTATCCATCATGG
CTGATGCAATGCGGCGGCTGCATACGCTTGATCCGGCTACCTGCCCATTCGACCACCAAGCGAAACATCG
CATCGAGCGAGCACGTACTCGGATGGAAGCCGGTCTTGTCGATCAGGATGATCTGGACGAAGAGCATCAG
GGGCTCGCGCCAGCCGAACTGTTCGCCAGGCTCAAGGCGAGCATGCCCGACGGCGAGGATCTCGTCGTGA
CCCATGGCGATGCCTGCTTGCCGAATATCATGGTGGAAAATGGCCGCTTTTCTGGATTCATCGACTGTGG
CCGGCTGGGTGTGGCGGACCGCTATCAGGACATAGCGTTGGCTACCCGTGATATTGCTGAAGAGCTTGGC
GGCGAATGGGCTGACCGCTTCCTCGTGCTTTACGGTATCGCCGCTCCCGATTCGCAGCGCATCGCCTTCT
ATCGCCTTCTTGACGAGTTCTTCTGAATTTCGACTCCCCAGCATGCCTGCTATTGTCTTCCCAATCCTCC
CCCTTGCTGTCCTGCCCCACCCCACCCCCCAGAATAGAATGACACCTACTCAGACAATGCGATGCAATTT
CCTCATTTTATTAGGAAAGGACAGTGGGAGTGGCACCTTCCAGGGTCAAGGAAGGCACGGGGGAGGGGCA
AACAACAGATGGCTGGCAACTAGAAGGCACAGTCGAGGCTGATCAGCGGGTTTAAACGGGCCCTCTAGAC
TCGAGCGGCCGCGAATTCACTAGTGATTGTCTCTAGATTATTTATCGTCATCGTCTTTGTAGTCTTTCTT
GATGTCTTCAGTCTCATCTGGCTCTCTCTCTTGATGCTCTCTTTCCCACCTCATTTCTTTTAACTCTTGT
CTGTACTTCCGTTCGATGAACCGCTTCTGATGGGCCATCTGGGGAAAATTATATTTTTCAAGCGCATCCA
TTGCTGCTCCCATTTCCGCTTGCTGAATACTTGGTCCTTTCCCACAGCCTATTCTTTCTCCCTTGAAATA
AACAGCCACAGTGTAGGTTCGGGCATGGGATGGGCCCACTGTCTGCAGAGTCTTGTACAGAGGAATGTCT
GGCTCTTTTCCTTCTGTCCTAAGTGTCAAGCAACACTGCTGAAGCTGGGATTTGGGGTCATTCCAATCCT
GATTCAAAATGAACTCTTTCAATCGTGGAAAGAAGCAGACATTCATGAAAGTATGAACATATTCCAAATC
CTTATCAATGTACAGCGCTGCAATAAATGATTCCAAAAGGTCCGCCAAGGTCTTGGTGCGAAGCGCCACA
GGCCTCTTGGTCTTGTCGTTGGTTATGGCGTACTCCTGCATGCCCAGCTCCTCCGCTACCTTGGCCTGAG
TTCTATTATTCACCAAAGAGCTTCGCAACAAAGTTAAGTGTCCTTCATGATGATCTGGGAAATGAATGAA
TAAGTACTCTGTGGCTACCAGTTGCATTATGGAGTCACCTAGGAATTCCATTCTCTGATTGTGGCCTAGG
GTCAGATGGTTAAATCCCACAGTTCTCAATGTGAATGCCCTTGCCAGAAGTCGAACATGAGTAAAAATTA
CTCCAATTGCTTCTTCAAACTCAGTAAGTTTTTGTAGAACCGGAGAAGTTTCAATAAGTTGTCGATCAGT
ATTTGGCTCTTGTAGTTGGAGTGGGTGGAGAGGATAATTGAGCCAGACTTCGCGCAGGTCCGGATCATTA
AAGAGCAAGCGTCCAAATAACTGCTTGGCTTCCTCCAGGCTTCCCTCCAAGTAAACAGCTCCTATTAACG
CTTCAAAACAATTGGCCATTGCATGTCGAAGGTCCGATTCTCTACAAAGGTCAGGCCCGTGAGCATACAG
CATAAATCGATCCAGTTCAAGTTTCTTTGCTAGCATGGCAAGGTGCTGATTCTGAACAATGGCAGTCCGA
TAGGTTGCTAATCCTCCTTCTTCCAGACTAGGAAACAAATAGTACAAATGGACGCTGGTCAGAAATTCAA
CAACAGCATCACCCAGGAATTCCAACCGTTCATTGTGGTTAATCCTCGAGGGAGTTGGGTCATCTTGGCC
AAGGCGTGACATGATATTTATCAAGGTGTTAATCCCTTTCTTCCGCATGTGCATGTGATGAACTTTTCTG
TCTCCGTATTTGGGCTGCCGAATTCCACAGTTAGATAATGAATTCCTGGCATGATCAGGATTCATTCCAA
AATTTAAATGATGACTTGGATGAGTCATGGCCAGCTGCAACAGACAACGATCTTGGAAAGTATATCCTAT
CAACTTGTCCAAATGCATTAGGCATTGGTGGTAGCGGATATGATGGGTCAGAACAGGTAGCATCATTGCA
TGCTGACAGACATCAGAACGGATGCCAGTTTTCCAGAATCCTTGGCTACTTAGCTCCACCGTTACTTCTC
GTCTCATTGTATTCTTCTGCCGTATTTTTTGGAGGGCTTCCTCCCTCTGTGCCAGCTTCTGTTTGTCAGT
TTGTTTGACTTTGGGACTATTTGCTAGGAGGTGGCGAAGTTTCACATAACTCTTCCACAGTTTTTGGTAC
TGTGGGTCTCCTGCATAACTCAACTGTGCAGGGCGTATCCCAAAGTGGACGATAATCGGAAAAGTAATCA
CATCGGGGTTGAACTGTTCACGATCCAGTTGATCGATACGGACAGAGCTTGGTTTCGTCCCAGGGTTGGT
AACAATCATGCCTTTGCATTCTTCTGCATATTTCTGCCACTCCAGCTCCTCCCACTGAAGCATATTGGCA
ATCTCCTCCTCAGGCACCAGGGCTTTGCTGCACCTTAACAAGTACAGGAGAATCTGGTGCATGGACAGCA
CTTCCTTTCCTCCATCTGGAAGAAATCTTACAAAACGTGGCATGAAATGAAATCTTGGGCAGCAGGGAGG
GCTGTCTTCAAACAAAGGACCTTTAAGATTCCAGTCATATAATTCCAAAATATCTCTGAATAGGAACAGT
GAAAAGAGTTCAAGCCCTTTCACACAAAAATTCTCCGGCATCATCTCTTCAATGAAATGAATCGTGTAGT
CTATGTTGAATCTAATTACTTTACACAGTGGAATATTGGTCAGGGGGGCATGTGCAAACATAGAAAATCC
TTCAAAGATATACTCGTGATCATCGTATTCTATAACAGTTGGCCTGTCAGTTAAAAAGTTCGTAGGCGGG
GAGACTGTGATCCGGTAGTGGAAAAGTCTGCCAGCATTGTTGGTCATAGGACGACAGGGCTTGATGGCCT
CTTCTCCAGGATAAATGCTGTGCCTAATTCCTGTGCGTCTTGCCTTTGCGCTGCATTTGCAGAGTGGTCC
ATCATTCATCTGGCCTGGATCGTTGTACCAAAGTTCATCATGAAGTCGGTCAGGGTGGGCCTTTTTGCGT
TTGATTTCTGCAATAACGTCAAAAACTTCAGAGTCTGAGCTGCTAGAACAGGTGCTGTCCTCATCAGACT
CACACTCGGATTCACTGGAACTCTCTAAATCTTCATCGAGCTTCGTCTTTGGAGGTTCCCACGGAGGCCG
AGCAGCTTTGGCCTTTTCTTGCCTGCTCCCCAACTCCTCCTCAAATTTGTCATATAAGTCACGAAGCCTA
CTCGTTCCAACCACTGTAGAATCTCCCACCTGATCCATGGGGTCACTGGAGTAGTAGTTTTCTGAATGAG
TGCATCGAATCCACACAGGCTTAAGAAGTTCTTCTTCTTCCTCCTCATT
