>Addgene plasmid #164690 | pCK-Drosha(UniProt)-FLAG | depositor partial sequence | sequence record 320067 | Drosha N terminal region
CGTTGCTGCCGCGCGCGCCACCAGACATAATAGCTGACAGACTAACAGACTGTTCCTTTCCATGGGTCTT
TTCTGCAGTCACCGTCCTTGACACGAAGCTTGGTACCGAGCTCGGATCCACTAGTCCAGTGTGGTGGAAT
TCTGCAGATATCCAGCACAGTGGCGGCCGCGGGAATTCGATTCGAGGTACCATGATGCAGGGAAACACAT
GTCACAGAATGTCGTTCCACCCGGGACGAGGGTGTCCCCGAGGACGAGGAGGACATGGAGCCAGACCCTC
AGCACCATCCTTTAGGCCCCAAAATCTGAGGCTGCTTCACCCTCAGCAGCCTCCTGTGCAATATCAATAT
GAACCTCCAAGTGCCCCTTCCACCACTTTCTCAAACTCTCCAGCCCCCAATTTTCTCCCTCCACGACCAG
ACTTTGTACCCTTCCCCCCACCCATGCCTCCGTCAGCGCAAGGCCCTCTTCCCCCCTGCCCAATCAGGCC
GCCTTTCCCCAACCACCAGATGAGGCACCCCTTCCCAGTTCCTCCTTGTTTTCCTCCCATGCCACCACCA
ATGCCTTGTCCTAATAACCCCCCAGTCCCTGGGGCACCTCCTGGACAAGGCACTTTCCCCTTCATGATGC
CCCCTCCCTCCATGCCTCATCCCCCGCCCCCTCCAGTCATGCCGCAGCAGGTTAATTATCAGTACCCTCC
GGGCTATTCTCACCACAACTTCCCACCTCCCAGTTTTAATAGTTTCCAGAACAACCCTAGTTCTTTCCTG
CCCAGTGCTAATAACAGCAGTAGTCCTCATTTCAGACATCTCCCTCCATACCCACTCCCAAAGGCTCCCA
GTGAGAGAAGGTCCCCAGAAAGGCTGAAACACTATGATGACCACAGGCACCG
